Addgene plasmid #109013: pLKO.1-puro-shFAM134B
Purpose: short-hairpin knockdown of targeted gene
Depositing lab: Jacob Corn. Depositing organization: University of California, Berkeley. Publication: Atlastins remodel the endoplasmic reticulum for selective autophagy. Liang JR, Lingeman E, Ahmed S, Corn JE. J Cell Biol. 2018 Aug 24. pii: jcb.201804185. doi: 10.1083/jcb.201804185. PubMed 30143524.
Backbone
  Vector backbone: pLKO.1 puro
  Backbone manufacturer: Bob Weinberg, Addgene #8453
  Backbone size w/o insert (bp): 7032
  Vector type: Mammalian Expression, Lentiviral
  Selectable markers: Puromycin
Growth in bacteria
  Bacterial resistance: Ampicillin, 100 μg/mL
  Growth temperature: 37°C
  Growth strain: NEB Stable
  Copy number: High Copy
Gene/Insert
  Gene/Insert name: shFAM134B (alt name: shRetReg1)
  gRNA/shRNA sequence: GAGGTATCCTGGACTGATAAT
  Species: H. sapiens (human)
  Entrez Gene: RETREG1 (a.k.a. FAM134B, JK-1, JK1)
  Promoter: hU6 promoter
  Cloning method: Restriction Enzyme; 5′ cloning site AgeI (destroyed during cloning); 3′ cloning site EcoRI (not destroyed)
  Sequencing primers: 5′ LKO.1 5'
Terms and licenses: Academic/Nonprofit Terms; Industry Terms: Not Available to Industry
How to cite: pLKO.1-puro-shFAM134B was a gift from Jacob Corn (Addgene plasmid # 109013 ; http://n2t.net/addgene:109013 ; RRID:Addgene_109013)
