[The description below was written by a language model from this plasmid's Addgene catalogue record and pLannotate feature annotations shown in this document.]
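Description:
pLKO.1-puro-shFAM134B is a third-generation-style, self-inactivating HIV-1 lentiviral shRNA vector built on the pLKO.1 puro backbone and intended for knockdown of human RETREG1 (also known as FAM134B or JK-1) in mammalian cells. In bacteria it is maintained as a high-copy plasmid through a ColE1/pUC-type origin and selected with ampicillin via the β-lactamase gene. The backbone also carries an f1 origin, an SV40 origin and remnants of lac and lacZα cloning-vector sequence that have no role in the knockdown function.

The lentiviral transfer cassette begins with an RSV promoter fused to a truncated 5' LTR, which drives Tat-independent production of the genomic RNA in packaging cells. It is followed by the Ψ packaging signal with a partial gag region and by the Rev response element for Rev-dependent nuclear export. The 3' LTR lacks U3, so the integrated provirus has no LTR promoter activity, and an SV40 polyadenylation signal lies downstream. Within the provirus, the human U6 RNA polymerase III promoter transcribes the short hairpin, which was cloned between the AgeI site (destroyed during cloning) and the EcoRI site (retained). The hairpin itself is not annotated in the feature table but would sit in the gap just after U6. A cPPT/CTS element, which aids nuclear import of the viral genome, follows, and then a human PGK promoter driving puromycin N-acetyltransferase for selection of transduced cells.

The plasmid can be transfected directly or packaged with helper plasmids to generate virus for stable knockdown. The associated publication concerns endoplasmic reticulum remodelling during selective autophagy, a context consistent with depleting this gene.
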