Features (pLannotate 1.2.2; 25 found; start..end, strand, type, name):
    135..723     +  rep_origin     ori: high-copy-number ColE1/pMB1/pBR322/pUC origin of replication
    906..998     +  CDS            lacI (fragment): lac repressor; lacI; The lac repressor binds to the lac operator to inhibit transcription in E. coli. This inhibition can be relieved by adding lactose or isopropyl-β-D-thiogalactopyranoside (IPTG).
   1011..1032    +  protein_bind   CAP binding site: CAP binding activates transcription in the presence of cAMP. E. coli catabolite activator protein
   1047..1077    +  promoter       lac promoter: promoter for the E. coli lac operon
   1085..1101    +  protein_bind   lac operator: The lac repressor binds to the lac operator to inhibit transcription in E. coli. This inhibition can be relieved by adding lactose or isopropyl-β-D-thiogalactopyranoside (IPTG). lac repressor encoded by lacI
   1146..1164    +  promoter       T3 promoter: promoter for bacteriophage T3 RNA polymerase
   1192..1418    +  promoter       RSV promoter: Rous sarcoma virus enhancer/promoter
   1419..1599    +  LTR            5' LTR (truncated): truncated 5' long terminal repeat (LTR) from HIV-1
   1646..1771    +  misc_feature   HIV-1 Ψ: packaging signal of human immunodeficiency virus type 1
   1755..2118    +  CDS            HIV-1 gag (fragment): gag protein from human immunodeficiency virus 1; gag
   2264..2497    +  misc_feature   RRE: The Rev response element (RRE) of HIV-1 allows for Rev-dependent mRNA export from the nucleus to the cytoplasm.
   2874..2974    +  CDS            Rev (fragment): human immunodeficiency virus 1 (HIV-1) Rev protein; rev; enhances nuclear export of unspliced and incompletely spliced viral mRNAs
   3024..3264    +  promoter       U6 promoter: RNA polymerase III promoter for human U6 snRNA
   3369..3486    +  misc_feature   cPPT/CTS: central polypurine tract and central termination sequence of HIV-1
   3535..4045    +  promoter       hPGK promoter: human phosphoglycerate kinase 1 promoter
   4067..4666    +  CDS            PuroR: puromycin N-acetyltransferase; pac from Streptomyces alboniger; confers resistance to puromycin
   4709..4792    +  CDS            nef (fragment): NEF_HV1Z2 - Experimental evidence at protein level: Swiss-Prot protein existence level 1. Extracellular Nef protein targets CD4(+) T-lymphocytes for apoptosis by interacting with CXCR4 surface receptors. From Human immunodeficiency virus type 1 group M subtype D (isolate Z2/CDC-Z34) (HIV-1).
   4794..5027    +  LTR            3' LTR (ΔU3): self-inactivating 3' long terminal repeat (LTR) from HIV-1
   5099..5220    +  polyA_signal   SV40 poly(A) signal: SV40 polyadenylation signal
   5260..5395    +  rep_origin     SV40 ori: SV40 origin of replication
   5416..5434    -  promoter       T7 promoter: promoter for bacteriophage T7 RNA polymerase
   5442..5597    +  CDS            lacZα (fragment): LacZα fragment of β-galactosidase; lacZ fragment
   5602..6030    +  rep_origin     f1 ori (sequence partly withheld): f1 bacteriophage origin of replication; arrow indicates direction of (+) strand synthesis
   6083..6187    +  promoter       AmpR promoter: bla
   6188..7048    +  CDS            AmpR: β-lactamase; bla; confers resistance to ampicillin, carbenicillin, and related antibiotics
>Addgene plasmid #109013 | pLKO.1-puro-shFAM134B | addgene full sequence | sequence record 213418 | Addgene NGS Result
GATTTAAAACTTCATTTTTAATTTAAAAGGATCTAGGTGAAGATCCTTTTTGATAATCTCATGACCAAAA
TCCCTTAACGTGAGTTTTCGTTCCACTGAGCGTCAGACCCCGTAGAAAAGATCAAAGGATCTTCTTGAGA
TCCTTTTTTTCTGCGCGTAATCTGCTGCTTGCAAACAAAAAAACCACCGCTACCAGCGGTGGTTTGTTTG
CCGGATCAAGAGCTACCAACTCTTTTTCCGAAGGTAACTGGCTTCAGCAGAGCGCAGATACCAAATACTG
TTCTTCTAGTGTAGCCGTAGTTAGGCCACCACTTCAAGAACTCTGTAGCACCGCCTACATACCTCGCTCT
GCTAATCCTGTTACCAGTGGCTGCTGCCAGTGGCGATAAGTCGTGTCTTACCGGGTTGGACTCAAGACGA
TAGTTACCGGATAAGGCGCAGCGGTCGGGCTGAACGGGGGGTTCGTGCACACAGCCCAGCTTGGAGCGAA
CGACCTACACCGAACTGAGATACCTACAGCGTGAGCTATGAGAAAGCGCCACGCTTCCCGAAGGGAGAAA
GGCGGACAGGTATCCGGTAAGCGGCAGGGTCGGAACAGGAGAGCGCACGAGGGAGCTTCCAGGGGGAAAC
GCCTGGTATCTTTATAGTCCTGTCGGGTTTCGCCACCTCTGACTTGAGCGTCGATTTTTGTGATGCTCGT
CAGGGGGGCGGAGCCTATGGAAAAACGCCAGCAACGCGGCCTTTTTACGGTTCCTGGCCTTTTGCTGGCC
TTTTGCTCACATGTTCTTTCCTGCGTTATCCCCTGATTCTGTGGATAACCGTATTACCGCCTTTGAGTGA
GCTGATACCGCTCGCCGCAGCCGAACGACCGAGCGCAGCGAGTCAGTGAGCGAGGAAGCGGAAGAGCGCC
CAATACGCAAACCGCCTCTCCCCGCGCGTTGGCCGATTCATTAATGCAGCTGGCACGACAGGTTTCCCGA
CTGGAAAGCGGGCAGTGAGCGCAACGCAATTAATGTGAGTTAGCTCACTCATTAGGCACCCCAGGCTTTA
CACTTTATGCTTCCGGCTCGTATGTTGTGTGGAATTGTGAGCGGATAACAATTTCACACAGGAAACAGCT
ATGACCATGATTACGCCAAGCGCGCAATTAACCCTCACTAAAGGGAACAAAAGCTGGAGCTGCAAGCTTA
ATGTAGTCTTATGCAATACTCTTGTAGTCTTGCAACATGGTAACGATGAGTTAGCAACATGCCTTACAAG
GAGAGAAAAAGCACCGTGCATGCCGATTGGTGGAAGTAAGGTGGTACGATCGTGCCTTATTAGGAAGGCA
ACAGACGGGTCTGACATGGATTGGACGAACCACTGAATTGCCGCATTGCAGAGATATTGTATTTAAGTGC
CTAGCTCGATACATAAACGGGTCTCTCTGGTTAGACCAGATCTGAGCCTGGGAGCTCTCTGGCTAACTAG
GGAACCCACTGCTTAAGCCTCAATAAAGCTTGCCTTGAGTGCTTCAAGTAGTGTGTGCCCGTCTGTTGTG
TGACTCTGGTAACTAGAGATCCCTCAGACCCTTTTAGTCAGTGTGGAAAATCTCTAGCAGTGGCGCCCGA
ACAGGGACTTGAAAGCGAAAGGGAAACCAGAGGAGCTCTCTCGACGCAGGACTCGGCTTGCTGAAGCGCG
CACGGCAAGAGGCGAGGGGCGGCGACTGGTGAGTACGCCAAAAATTTTGACTAGCGGAGGCTAGAAGGAG
AGAGATGGGTGCGAGAGCGTCAGTATTAAGCGGGGGAGAATTAGATCGCGATGGGAAAAAATTCGGTTAA
GGCCAGGGGGAAAGAAAAAATATAAATTAAAACATATAGTATGGGCAAGCAGGGAGCTAGAACGATTCGC
AGTTAATCCTGGCCTGTTAGAAACATCAGAAGGCTGTAGACAAATACTGGGACAGCTACAACCATCCCTT
CAGACAGGATCAGAAGAACTTAGATCATTATATAATACAGTAGCAACCCTCTATTGTGTGCATCAAAGGA
TAGAGATAAAAGACACCAAGGAAGCTTTAGACAAGATAGAGGAAGAGCAAAACAAAAGTAAGACCACCGC
ACAGCAAGCGGCCGCTGATCTTCAGACCTGGAGGAGGAGATATGAGGGACAATTGGAGAAGTGAATTATA
TAAATATAAAGTAGTAAAAATTGAACCATTAGGAGTAGCACCCACCAAGGCAAAGAGAAGAGTGGTGCAG
AGAGAAAAAAGAGCAGTGGGAATAGGAGCTTTGTTCCTTGGGTTCTTGGGAGCAGCAGGAAGCACTATGG
GCGCAGCGTCAATGACGCTGACGGTACAGGCCAGACAATTATTGTCTGGTATAGTGCAGCAGCAGAACAA
TTTGCTGAGGGCTATTGAGGCGCAACAGCATCTGTTGCAACTCACAGTCTGGGGCATCAAGCAGCTCCAG
GCAAGAATCCTGGCTGTGGAAAGATACCTAAAGGATCAACAGCTCCTGGGGATTTGGGGTTGCTCTGGAA
AACTCATTTGCACCACTGCTGTGCCTTGGAATGCTAGTTGGAGTAATAAATCTCTGGAACAGATTTGGAA
TCACACGACCTGGATGGAGTGGGACAGAGAAATTAACAATTACACAAGCTTAATACACTCCTTAATTGAA
GAATCGCAAAACCAGCAAGAAAAGAATGAACAAGAATTATTGGAATTAGATAAATGGGCAAGTTTGTGGA
ATTGGTTTAACATAACAAATTGGCTGTGGTATATAAAATTATTCATAATGATAGTAGGAGGCTTGGTAGG
TTTAAGAATAGTTTTTGCTGTACTTTCTATAGTGAATAGAGTTAGGCAGGGATATTCACCATTATCGTTT
CAGACCCACCTCCCAACCCCGAGGGGACCCGACAGGCCCGAAGGAATAGAAGAAGAAGGTGGAGAGAGAG
ACAGAGACAGATCCATTCGATTAGTGAACGGATCTCGACGGTATCGATCACGAGACTAGCCTCGAGCGGC
CGCCCCCTTCACCGAGGGCCTATTTCCCATGATTCCTTCATATTTGCATATACGATACAAGGCTGTTAGA
GAGATAATTGGAATTAATTTGACTGTAAACACAAAGATATTAGTACAAAATACGTGACGTAGAAAGTAAT
AATTTCTTGGGTAGTTTGCAGTTTTAAAATTATGTTTTAAAATGGACTATCATATGCTTACCGTAACTTG
AAAGTATTTCGATTTCTTGGCTTTATATATCTTGTGGAAAGGACGAAACACCGGGAGGTATCCTGGACTG
ATAATCTCGAGATTATCAGTCCAGGATACCTCTTTTTGAATTCTCGACCTCGAGACAAATGGCAGTATTC
ATCCACAATTTTAAAAGAAAAGGGGGGATTGGGGGGTACAGTGCAGGGGAAAGAATAGTAGACATAATAG
CAACAGACATACAAACTAAAGAATTACAAAAACAAATTACAAAAATTCAAAATTTTCGGGTTTATTACAG
GGACAGCAGAGATCCACTTTGGCCGCGGCTCGAGGGGGTTGGGGTTGCGCCTTTTCCAAGGCAGCCCTGG
GTTTGCGCAGGGACGCGGCTGCTCTGGGCGTGGTTCCGGGAAACGCAGCGGCGCCGACCCTGGGTCTCGC
ACATTCTTCACGTCCGTTCGCAGCGTCACCCGGATCTTCGCCGCTACCCTTGTGGGCCCCCCGGCGACGC
TTCCTGCTCCGCCCCTAAGTCGGGAAGGTTCCTTGCGGTTCGCGGCGTGCCGGACGTGACAAACGGAAGC
CGCACGTCTCACTAGTACCCTCGCAGACGGACAGCGCCAGGGAGCAATGGCAGCGCGCCGACCGCGATGG
GCTGTGGCCAATAGCGGCTGCTCAGCAGGGCGCGCCGAGAGCAGCGGCCGGGAAGGGGCGGTGCGGGAGG
CGGGGTGTGGGGCGGTAGTGTGGGCCCTGTTCCTGCCCGCGCGGTGTTCCGCATTCTGCAAGCCTCCGGA
GCGCACGTCGGCAGTCGGCTCCCTCGTTGACCGAATCACCGACCTCTCTCCCCAGGGGGATCCACCGGAG
CTTACCATGACCGAGTACAAGCCCACGGTGCGCCTCGCCACCCGCGACGACGTCCCCAGGGCCGTACGCA
CCCTCGCCGCCGCGTTCGCCGACTACCCCGCCACGCGCCACACCGTCGATCCGGACCGCCACATCGAGCG
GGTCACCGAGCTGCAAGAACTCTTCCTCACGCGCGTCGGGCTCGACATCGGCAAGGTGTGGGTCGCGGAC
GACGGCGCCGCGGTGGCGGTCTGGACCACGCCGGAGAGCGTCGAAGCGGGGGCGGTGTTCGCCGAGATCG
GCCCGCGCATGGCCGAGTTGAGCGGTTCCCGGCTGGCCGCGCAGCAACAGATGGAAGGCCTCCTGGCGCC
GCACCGGCCCAAGGAGCCCGCGTGGTTCCTGGCCACCGTCGGCGTCTCGCCCGACCACCAGGGCAAGGGT
CTGGGCAGCGCCGTCGTGCTCCCCGGAGTGGAGGCGGCCGAGCGCGCCGGGGTGCCCGCCTTCCTGGAGA
CCTCCGCGCCCCGCAACCTCCCCTTCTACGAGCGGCTCGGCTTCACCGTCACCGCCGACGTCGAGGTGCC
CGAAGGACCGCGCACCTGGTGCATGACCCGCAAGCCCGGTGCCTGACGCCCGCCCCACGACCCGCAGCGC
CCGACCGAAAGGAGCGCACGACCCCATGCATCGGTACCTTTAAGACCAATGACTTACAAGGCAGCTGTAG
ATCTTAGCCACTTTTTAAAAGAAAAGGGGGGACTGGAAGGGCTAATTCACTCCCAACGAAGACAAGATCT
GCTTTTTGCTTGTACTGGGTCTCTCTGGTTAGACCAGATCTGAGCCTGGGAGCTCTCTGGCTAACTAGGG
AACCCACTGCTTAAGCCTCAATAAAGCTTGCCTTGAGTGCTTCAAGTAGTGTGTGCCCGTCTGTTGTGTG
ACTCTGGTAACTAGAGATCCCTCAGACCCTTTTAGTCAGTGTGGAAAATCTCTAGCAGTAGTAGTTCATG
TCATCTTATTATTCAGTATTTATAACTTGCAAAGAAATGAATATCAGAGAGTGAGAGGAACTTGTTTATT
GCAGCTTATAATGGTTACAAATAAAGCAATAGCATCACAAATTTCACAAATAAAGCATTTTTTTCACTGC
ATTCTAGTTGTGGTTTGTCCAAACTCATCAATGTATCTTATCATGTCTGGCTCTAGCTATCCCGCCCCTA
ACTCCGCCCATCCCGCCCCTAACTCCGCCCAGTTCCGCCCATTCTCCGCCCCATGGCTGACTAATTTTTT
TTATTTATGCAGAGGCCGAGGCCGCCTCGGCCTCTGAGCTATTCCAGAAGTAGTGAGGAGGCTTTTTTGG
AGGCCTAGGGACGTACCCAATTCGCCCTATAGTGAGTCGTATTACGCGCGCTCACTGGCCGTCGTTTTAC
AACGTCGTGACTGGGAAAACCCTGGCGTTACCCAACTTAATCGCCTTGCAGCACATCCCCCTTTCGCCAG
CTGGCGTAATAGCGAAGAGGCCCGCACCGATCGCCCTTCCCAACAGTTGCGCAGCCTGAATGGCGAATGG
G
[124 nt withheld, positions 5602-5725]
C
[91 nt withheld, positions 5727-5817]
A
[49 nt withheld, positions 5819-5867]
CCTTTGACGTTGGAGTCCACGTTCTTT
[37 nt withheld, positions 5895-5931]
ACCCTATCTCGGTCTATTCTTTTGATTTATAAGGGATTTTGCCGATTTCGGCCTATTGGTTAAAAAATGA
GCTGATTTAACAAAAATTTAACGCGAATTTTAACAAAATATTAACGCTTACAATTTAGGTGGCACTTTTC
GGGGAAATGTGCGCGGAACCCCTATTTGTTTATTTTTCTAAATACATTCAAATATGTATCCGCTCATGAG
ACAATAACCCTGATAAATGCTTCAATAATATTGAAAAAGGAAGAGTATGAGTATTCAACATTTCCGTGTC
GCCCTTATTCCCTTTTTTGCGGCATTTTGCCTTCCTGTTTTTGCTCACCCAGAAACGCTGGTGAAAGTAA
AAGATGCTGAAGATCAGTTGGGTGCACGAGTGGGTTACATCGAACTGGATCTCAACAGCGGTAAGATCCT
TGAGAGTTTTCGCCCCGAAGAACGTTTTCCAATGATGAGCACTTTTAAAGTTCTGCTATGTGGCGCGGTA
TTATCCCGTATTGACGCCGGGCAAGAGCAACTCGGTCGCCGCATACACTATTCTCAGAATGACTTGGTTG
AGTACTCACCAGTCACAGAAAAGCATCTTACGGATGGCATGACAGTAAGAGAATTATGCAGTGCTGCCAT
AACCATGAGTGATAACACTGCGGCCAACTTACTTCTGACAACGATCGGAGGACCGAAGGAGCTAACCGCT
TTTTTGCACAACATGGGGGATCATGTAACTCGCCTTGATCGTTGGGAACCGGAGCTGAATGAAGCCATAC
CAAACGACGAGCGTGACACCACGATGCCTGTAGCAATGGCAACAACGTTGCGCAAACTATTAACTGGCGA
ACTACTTACTCTAGCTTCCCGGCAACAATTAATAGACTGGATGGAGGCGGATAAAGTTGCAGGACCACTT
CTGCGCTCGGCCCTTCCGGCTGGCTGGTTTATTGCTGATAAATCTGGAGCCGGTGAGCGTGGGTCTCGCG
GTATCATTGCAGCACTGGGGCCAGATGGTAAGCCCTCCCGTATCGTAGTTATCTACACGACGGGGAGTCA
GGCAACTATGGATGAACGAAATAGACAGATCGCTGAGATAGGTGCCTCACTGATTAAGCATTGGTAACTG
TCAGACCAAGTTTACTCATATATACTTTAGATT
